Addgene plasmid #74343: pISH-Dlx4
Purpose: Use to synthesize riboprobes for in situ hybridization (ISH) probe for Dlx4. Not for gene expression.
Depositing lab: Peter Mombaerts. Depositing organization: Max Planck Research Unit for Neurogenetics. Publication: Expression of homeobox genes in the mouse olfactory epithelium. Parrilla M, Chang I, Degl'Innocenti A, Omura M. J Comp Neurol. 2016 Oct 1;524(14):2713-39. doi: 10.1002/cne.24051. Epub 2016 Jun 19. PubMed 27243442.
Backbone
  Vector backbone: pGEM-T easy
  Backbone manufacturer: Promega
  Backbone size w/o insert (bp): 3015
Growth in bacteria
  Bacterial resistance: Ampicillin, 100 μg/mL
  Growth temperature: 37°C
  Growth strain: DH5alpha
  Copy number: High Copy
Gene/Insert
  Gene/Insert name: distal-less homeobox 4 (alt name: Dlx4)
  Species: M. musculus (mouse)
  Insert size (bp): 604
  GenBank ID: NM_007867.4
  Entrez Gene: Dlx4 (a.k.a. Dlx-4, Dlx7)
  Cloning method: Unknown
  Sequencing primers: 5′ SP6; 3′ T7
Terms and licenses: Academic/Nonprofit Terms; Industry Terms: Not Available to Industry
Depositor comments: SpeI digestion and T7 RNA polymerase for antisense probe
How to cite: pISH-Dlx4 was a gift from Peter Mombaerts (Addgene plasmid # 74343 ; http://n2t.net/addgene:74343 ; RRID:Addgene_74343)
