[The description below was written by a language model from this plasmid's Addgene catalogue record and pLannotate feature annotations shown in this document.]
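Description:
pISH-Dlx4 is a bacterial cloning plasmid built on the pGEM-T Easy backbone and intended purely as a template for in vitro transcription of riboprobes, not for gene expression. It carries a 604 bp fragment of the mouse distal-less homeobox 4 gene (Dlx4, also known as Dlx7) inserted into the multiple cloning site, giving a total size of about 3.6 kb. The plasmid replicates in E. coli at high copy number from a ColE1/pUC-type origin and is selected with ampicillin through the β-lactamase gene and its own promoter. An f1 phage origin is also present, which in principle allows single-stranded DNA production. Remnants of the lac promoter, operator and lacZα region reflect the blue/white screening system of the parent vector, which the insert interrupts.

The Dlx4 fragment is flanked by opposing bacteriophage promoters, T7 on one side and SP6 on the other, so that either strand can be transcribed in vitro. According to the depositor's comments, linearising with SpeI and transcribing with T7 RNA polymerase yields the antisense probe, which detects Dlx4 mRNA by in situ hybridization; transcription from SP6 would presumably give the sense strand, though the record does not specify a procedure for this. In the automated feature table, the insert is labelled by similarity to human DLX4, reflecting homeobox sequence conservation rather than a human origin. A short match to a hornet peptide next to the insert is most likely a spurious annotation. The plasmid was deposited in connection with a study of homeobox gene expression in the mouse olfactory epithelium.
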