Features (pLannotate 1.2.2; 14 found; start..end, strand, type, name):
    296..664     -  CDS            DLX4 (fragment): DLX4_HUMAN - Also known as BP1, DLX7, DLX8, DLX9. Experimental evidence at protein level: Swiss-Prot protein existence level 1. May play a role in determining the production of hemoglobin S. May act as a repressor. During embryonic development, plays a role in palatogenesis. From Homo sapiens (Human).
    672..734     -  CDS            VESPI_VESMG (fragment): Experimental evidence at protein level: Swiss-Prot protein existence level 1. Shows contractile activity on isolated ileum smooth muscle. From Vespa magnifica (Hornet).
    746..764     -  promoter       SP6 promoter: promoter for bacteriophage SP6 RNA polymerase
    806..822     -  protein_bind   lac operator: The lac repressor binds to the lac operator to inhibit transcription in E. coli. This inhibition can be relieved by adding lactose or isopropyl-β-D-thiogalactopyranoside (IPTG). lac repressor encoded by lacI
    830..860     -  promoter       lac promoter: promoter for the E. coli lac operon
    875..896     -  protein_bind   CAP binding site: CAP binding activates transcription in the presence of cAMP. E. coli catabolite activator protein
    909..1001    -  CDS            lacI (fragment): lac repressor; lacI; The lac repressor binds to the lac operator to inhibit transcription in E. coli. This inhibition can be relieved by adding lactose or isopropyl-β-D-thiogalactopyranoside (IPTG).
   1184..1772    -  rep_origin     ori: high-copy-number ColE1/pMB1/pBR322/pUC origin of replication
   1943..2803    -  CDS            AmpR: β-lactamase; bla; confers resistance to ampicillin, carbenicillin, and related antibiotics
   2804..2908    -  promoter       AmpR promoter: bla
   2935..2985    +  misc_feature   bom (fragment): basis of mobility region from pBR322
   3013..3441    -  rep_origin     f1 ori (sequence partly withheld): f1 bacteriophage origin of replication; arrow indicates direction of (+) strand synthesis
   3445..3602    -  CDS            lacZα (fragment): LacZα fragment of β-galactosidase; lacZ fragment
   3605..2       +  promoter       T7 promoter (across the origin): promoter for bacteriophage T7 RNA polymerase
>Addgene plasmid #74343 | pISH-Dlx4 | addgene full sequence | sequence record 146201 | Addgene assembled sequence
GGGCGAATTGGGCCCGACGTCGCATGCTCCCGGCCGCCATGGCGGCCGCGGGAATTCGATTGTCATTTGA
AGGAGAGGGAGTGGCAAGATTGTGGCCGTCCAAAGCCCCTGATCTAACTCTCTGCTTTGGAGAGCCAGGC
TTCCACACCATTCTTTCCCTTTTTCTCCTTCGGTGTCTTGTCTTCTGAGAAAATCCATCTGGAGCTGGTT
TCCTCTCCTCCCAGAAGGGGAGCAGGTGCTCGGGTCCTGGGCTTGACAGGAGGGCTGAAGTCTGACCAGC
CTCCCTCCAGACTCACATCATCTGAGGCAGTGCCAGCACATCTGGGGAGCGATGCTGATACCAGGCACCA
AAGTGGCTGTTGTCATAGCCACTGGAAGGCAGGGTGTCTGCCTTGGGTAGACCCCAGATGAATGGTAGGG
CTGGAGAGTGGGGAGACAGGGAGGGGGGTCTCCCAGAGAAGTCCTCTTCCGGCTCCCCAGAGCTCTGTTT
CAGGAGCTTCTTATATTTGGAGCGTTTGTTCTGAAACCAGATCTTTACCTGGGTTTGGGTGAGTCCGAGT
TGTGCTGCCAGCTGAGCTCTCTCGGGCAGGGCCAGGTATTGGGTGTGCTGGAAACGCTGGTTCAGGTGTT
GGAGCTGCAGGCTAGAGTAGATGGTTCTGGGCTTGAATCACTAGTGAATTCGCGGCCGCCTGCAGGTCGA
CCATATGGGAGAGCTCCCAACGCGTTGGATGCATAGCTTGAGTATTCTATAGTGTCACCTAAATAGCTTG
GCGTAATCATGGTCATAGCTGTTTCCTGTGTGAAATTGTTATCCGCTCACAATTCCACACAACATACGAG
CCGGAAGCATAAAGTGTAAAGCCTGGGGTGCCTAATGAGTGAGCTAACTCACATTAATTGCGTTGCGCTC
ACTGCCCGCTTTCCAGTCGGGAAACCTGTCGTGCCAGCTGCATTAATGAATCGGCCAACGCGCGGGGAGA
GGCGGTTTGCGTATTGGGCGCTCTTCCGCTTCCTCGCTCACTGACTCGCTGCGCTCGGTCGTTCGGCTGC
GGCGAGCGGTATCAGCTCACTCAAAGGCGGTAATACGGTTATCCACAGAATCAGGGGATAACGCAGGAAA
GAACATGTGAGCAAAAGGCCAGCAAAAGGCCAGGAACCGTAAAAAGGCCGCGTTGCTGGCGTTTTTCCAT
AGGCTCCGCCCCCCTGACGAGCATCACAAAAATCGACGCTCAAGTCAGAGGTGGCGAAACCCGACAGGAC
TATAAAGATACCAGGCGTTTCCCCCTGGAAGCTCCCTCGTGCGCTCTCCTGTTCCGACCCTGCCGCTTAC
CGGATACCTGTCCGCCTTTCTCCCTTCGGGAAGCGTGGCGCTTTCTCATAGCTCACGCTGTAGGTATCTC
AGTTCGGTGTAGGTCGTTCGCTCCAAGCTGGGCTGTGTGCACGAACCCCCCGTTCAGCCCGACCGCTGCG
CCTTATCCGGTAACTATCGTCTTGAGTCCAACCCGGTAAGACACGACTTATCGCCACTGGCAGCAGCCAC
TGGTAACAGGATTAGCAGAGCGAGGTATGTAGGCGGTGCTACAGAGTTCTTGAAGTGGTGGCCTAACTAC
GGCTACACTAGAAGAACAGTATTTGGTATCTGCGCTCTGCTGAAGCCAGTTACCTTCGGAAAAAGAGTTG
GTAGCTCTTGATCCGGCAAACAAACCACCGCTGGTAGCGGTGGTTTTTTTGTTTGCAAGCAGCAGATTAC
GCGCAGAAAAAAAGGATCTCAAGAAGATCCTTTGATCTTTTCTACGGGGTCTGACGCTCAGTGGAACGAA
AACTCACGTTAAGGGATTTTGGTCATGAGATTATCAAAAAGGATCTTCACCTAGATCCTTTTAAATTAAA
AATGAAGTTTTAAATCAATCTAAAGTATATATGAGTAAACTTGGTCTGACAGTTACCAATGCTTAATCAG
TGAGGCACCTATCTCAGCGATCTGTCTATTTCGTTCATCCATAGTTGCCTGACTCCCCGTCGTGTAGATA
ACTACGATACGGGAGGGCTTACCATCTGGCCCCAGTGCTGCAATGATACCGCGAGACCCACGCTCACCGG
CTCCAGATTTATCAGCAATAAACCAGCCAGCCGGAAGGGCCGAGCGCAGAAGTGGTCCTGCAACTTTATC
CGCCTCCATCCAGTCTATTAATTGTTGCCGGGAAGCTAGAGTAAGTAGTTCGCCAGTTAATAGTTTGCGC
AACGTTGTTGCCATTGCTACAGGCATCGTGGTGTCACGCTCGTCGTTTGGTATGGCTTCATTCAGCTCCG
GTTCCCAACGATCAAGGCGAGTTACATGATCCCCCATGTTGTGCAAAAAAGCGGTTAGCTCCTTCGGTCC
TCCGATCGTTGTCAGAAGTAAGTTGGCCGCAGTGTTATCACTCATGGTTATGGCAGCACTGCATAATTCT
CTTACTGTCATGCCATCCGTAAGATGCTTTTCTGTGACTGGTGAGTACTCAACCAAGTCATTCTGAGAAT
AGTGTATGCGGCGACCGAGTTGCTCTTGCCCGGCGTCAATACGGGATAATACCGCGCCACATAGCAGAAC
TTTAAAAGTGCTCATCATTGGAAAACGTTCTTCGGGGCGAAAACTCTCAAGGATCTTACCGCTGTTGAGA
TCCAGTTCGATGTAACCCACTCGTGCACCCAACTGATCTTCAGCATCTTTTACTTTCACCAGCGTTTCTG
GGTGAGCAAAAACAGGAAGGCAAAATGCCGCAAAAAAGGGAATAAGGGCGACACGGAAATGTTGAATACT
CATACTCTTCCTTTTTCAATATTATTGAAGCATTTATCAGGGTTATTGTCTCATGAGCGGATACATATTT
GAATGTATTTAGAAAAATAAACAAATAGGGGTTCCGCGCACATTTCCCCGAAAAGTGCCACCTGATGCGG
TGTGAAATACCGCACAGATGCGTAAGGAGAAAATACCGCATCAGGAAATTGTAAGCGTTAATATTTTGTT
AAAATTCGCGTTAAATTTTTGTTAAATCAGCTCATTTTTTAACCAATAGGCCGAAATCGGCAAAATCCCT
TATAAATCAAAAGAATAGACCGAGATAGGGT
[37 nt withheld, positions 3112-3148]
AAAGAACGTGGACTCCAACGTCAAAGG
[49 nt withheld, positions 3176-3224]
T
[91 nt withheld, positions 3226-3316]
G
[124 nt withheld, positions 3318-3441]
CCATTCGCCATTCAGGCTGCGCAACTGTTGGGAAGGGCGATCGGTGCGGGCCTCTTCGCTATTACGCCAG
CTGGCGAAAGGGGGATGTGCTGCAAGGCGATTAAGTTGGGTAACGCCAGGGTTTTCCCAGTCACGACGTT
GTAAAACGACGGCCAGTGAATTGTAATACGACTCACTATA
