>Addgene plasmid #74343 | pISH-Dlx4 | depositor partial sequence | sequence record 140219 | insert
CAAGCCCAGAACCATCTACTCTAGCCTGCAGCTCCAACACCTGAACCAGCGTTTCCAGCACACCCAATAC
CTGGCCCTGCCCGAGAGAGCTCAGCTGGCAGCACAACTCGGACTCACCCAAACCCAGGTAAAGATCTGGT
TTCAGAACAAACGCTCCAAATATAAGAAGCTCCTGAAACAGAGCTCTGGGGAGCCGGAAGAGGACTTCTC
TGGGAGACCCCCCTCCCTGTCTCCCCACTCTCCAGCCCTACCATTCATCTGGGGTCTACCCAAGGCAGAC
ACCCTGCCTTCCAGTGGCTATGACAACAGCCACTTTGGTGCCTGGTATCAGCATCGCTCCCCAGATGTGC
TGGCACTGCCTCAGATGATGTGAGTCTGGAGGGAGGCTGGTCAGACTTCAGCCCTCCTGTCAAGCCCAGG
ACCCGAGCACCTGCTCCCCTTCTGGGAGGAGAGGAAACCAGCTCCAGATGGATTTTCTCAGAAGACAAGA
CACCGAAGGAGAAAAAGGGAAAGAATGGTGTGGAAGCCTGGCTCTCCAAAGCAGAGAGTTAGATCAGGGG
CTTTGGACGGCCACAATCTTGCCACTCCCTCTCCTTCAAATGAC
