>Addgene plasmid #74343 | pISH-Dlx4 | addgene partial sequence | sequence record 141799 | T7 5'-TAATACGACTCACTATAGGG-3'
CCGCCATGGCGGCCGCGGGAATTCGATTGCTCATTTGAAGGAGAGGGAGTGGCAAGATTGTGGCCGTCCA
AAGCCCCTGATCTAACTCTCTGCTTTGGAGAGCCAGGCTTCCACACCATTCTTTCCCTTTTTCTCCTTCG
GTGTCTTGTCTTCTGAGAAAATCCATCTGGAGCTGGTTTCCTCTCCTCCCAGAAGGGGAGCAGGTGCTCG
GGTCCTGGGCTTGACAGGAGGGCTGAAGTCTGACCAGCCTCCCTCCAGACTCACATCATCTGAGGCAGTG
CCAGCACATCTGGGGAGCGATGCTGATACCAGGCACCAAAGTGGCTGTTGTCATAGCCACTGGAAGGCAG
GGTGTCTGCCTTGGGTAGACCCCAGATGAATGGTAGGGCTGGAGAGTGGGGAGACAGGGAGGGGGGTCTC
CCAGAGAAGTCCTCTTCCGGCTCCCCAGAGCTCTGTTTCAGGAGCTTCTTATATTTGGAGCGTTTGTTCT
GAAACCAGATCTTTACCTGGGTTTGGGTGAGTCCGAGTTGTGCTGCCAGCTGAGCTCTCTCGGGCAGGGC
CAGGTATTGGGTGTGCTGGAAACGCTGGTTCAGGTGTTGGAGCTGCAGGCTAGAGTAGATGGTTCTGGGC
TTGAATCACTAGTGAATTCGCGGCCGCCTGCAGGTCGACCATATGGGAGAGCTCCCAACGCGTTGGATGC
ATAGCTTGAGTATTCTATAGTGTCACCTAAATAGCTTGGCGTAATCATGGTCATAGCTGTTTCCTGTGTG
AAATTGTTATCCGCTCACAATTCCACACAACATACGAGCCGGAAGCATAAAGTGTAAAGCCTGGGGTGC
