>Addgene plasmid #74343 | pISH-Dlx4 | addgene partial sequence | sequence record 141803 | SP6 5'-ATTTAGGTGACACTATAG-3'
GGAGCTCTCCCATATGGTCGACCTGCAGGCGGCCGCGAATTCACTAGTGATTCAAGCCCAGAACCATCTA
CTCTAGCCTGCAGCTCCAACACCTGAACCAGCGTTTCCAGCACACCCAATACCTGGCCCTGCCCGAGAGA
GCTCAGCTGGCAGCACAACTCGGACTCACCCAAACCCAGGTAAAGATCTGGTTTCAGAACAAACGCTCCA
AATATAAGAAGCTCCTGAAACAGAGCTCTGGGGAGCCGGAAGAGGACTTCTCTGGGAGACCCCCCTCCCT
GTCTCCCCACTCTCCAGCCCTACCATTCATCTGGGGTCTACCCAAGGCAGACACCCTGCCTTCCAGTGGC
TATGACAACAGCCACTTTGGTGCCTGGTATCAGCATCGCTCCCCAGATGTGCTGGCACTGCCTCAGATGA
TGTGAGTCTGGAGGGAGGCTGGTCAGACTTCAGCCCTCCTGTCAAGCCCAGGACCCGAGCACCTGCTCCC
CTTCTGGGAGGAGAGGAAACCAGCTCCAGATGGATTTTCTCAGAAGACAAGACACCGAAGGAGAAAAAGG
GAAAGAATGGTGTGGAAGCCTGGCTCTCCAAAGCAGAGAGTTAGATCAGGGGCTTTGGACGGCCACAATC
TTGCCACTCCCTCTCCTTCAAATGACAATCGAATTCCCGCGGCCGCCATGGCGGCCGGGAGCATGCGACG
TCGGGCCCAATTCGCCCTATAGTGAGTCGTATTACAATTCACTGGCCGTCGTTTTACAACGTCGTGACTG
GGAAAACCCTGGCGTTACCCAACTTAATCGCCTTGCAGCACATCCCCCTTTCGCCAGCTGGCGTAATAGC
GAAGAGGCCCGCACCGATCGCCCTTCCCAACAGTTGCGCAGCCTGAATGGCGAATGG
[80 nt withheld, positions 898-977]
